Addgene plasmid #12473: Top7 D9T D10V N14T
Depositing lab: David Baker. Depositing organization: University of Washington.
Backbone
  Vector backbone: pet29 b(+)
  Backbone size w/o insert (bp): 5371
  Vector type: Bacterial Expression
Growth in bacteria
  Bacterial resistance: Kanamycin, 50 μg/mL
  Growth temperature: 37°C
  Growth strain: DH5alpha
  Growth instructions: Plasmids are provided in DH5 alpha, but for protein expression, BL21(DE3)pLysS is recommended.
  Copy number: High Copy
Gene/Insert
  Gene/Insert name: Top7 D9T D10V N14T
  Insert size (bp): 321
  Mutation: D9T D10V N14T
  Tag / fusion protein: 6xHis (N terminal on insert)
  Cloning method: Restriction Enzyme
  Sequencing primers: 5′ T7
Terms and licenses: Academic/Nonprofit Terms; Industry Terms: Not Available to Industry
How to cite: Top7 D9T D10V N14T was a gift from David Baker (Addgene plasmid # 12473 ; http://n2t.net/addgene:12473 ; RRID:Addgene_12473)
