[The description below was written by a language model from this plasmid's Addgene catalogue record.]
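Description:
Top7 D9T D10V N14T is a bacterial expression plasmid built on the pET29b(+) backbone (recorded as 5371 bp without insert) that carries a 321 bp insert encoding a triple point mutant of Top7. Top7 is generally known as a computationally designed protein with a novel fold. This variant carries the substitutions D9T, D10V and N14T. The record does not state the rationale for these mutations or the effect they were intended to have. The insert was introduced by restriction enzyme cloning, and the encoded protein is recorded as carrying a 6xHis tag at its N terminus, which allows purification by immobilised metal affinity chromatography.

The plasmid confers kanamycin resistance for selection in E. coli and is listed as high copy. No feature table accompanies the entry, so the promoter and other regulatory elements are not explicitly annotated. However, pET-series vectors conventionally drive expression from a T7 promoter under lac operator control, and the use of a T7 primer for 5′ sequencing is consistent with this. That arrangement requires a host supplying T7 RNA polymerase, which fits the record's distinction between a DH5alpha cloning strain used for propagation and a BL21(DE3)pLysS strain recommended for protein production. In the latter, the DE3 lysogen provides inducible T7 polymerase and pLysS reduces basal expression. The construct is suited to overexpressing and purifying the His-tagged Top7 variant, for example for biophysical comparison with the parent protein, although the record does not describe a specific application.
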