>Addgene plasmid #12473 | Top7 D9T D10V N14T | addgene partial sequence | sequence record 18946 | 12473 with T7-term
CTCCTTCGGGCTTGTAGCAGCCGGATCTCAGTGGTGGTGGTGGTGGTGCTCGAGTCATTAGTCGACGCCC
TCTAACTGTCCTTCCACTGTCACCGTATCGCCGTCCCACGTAACGTTAATATCATTATAACCCAGTTCGG
CGAAAACTTTAATCAAAATCGCGGCAAATTTTTCTGCTTCTTTTTTCGTACGAGCGGTAATCGAGATGCG
AACGCGTTTAGCCCCCTGTTTTTTGATGTAGTCTTTCAGTTCGTTCAAAACCTTCTGTAATTCCGATTCT
GTGGTCACGGTATAAGTATAATCGAAGGTTTTACCATTCACGGTAATGTTCACTTGAACCTGGATATCCC
CAGATCTGTGATGGTGGTGATGGTGCATATGTATATCTCCTTCTTAAAGTTAAACAAAATTATTTCTAGA
GGGGAATTGTTATCCGCTCACAATTCCCCTATAGTGAGTCGTATTAATTTCGCGGGATCGAGATCGATCT
CGATCCTCTACGCCGGACGCATCGTGGCCGGCATCACCGGCGCCACAGGTGCGGTTGCTGGCGCCTATAT
CGCCGACATCACCGATGGGGAAGATCGGGCTCGCCACTTCGGGCTCATGAGCGCTTGTTTCGGCGTGGGT
ATNGCGN
